>Addgene plasmid #216459 | pPOM034_P7_3"Lys3 | addgene full sequence | sequence record 450843 | Addgene NGS Result
GGAGGACCGATGAGACCAGACCAATAAAAAACGCCCGGCGGCAACCGAGCGTTCTGAACAAATCCAGATG
GAGTTCTGAGGTCATTACTGGATCTATCAACAGGAGTCCAAGCGAGCTCGATATCAAATTACGCCCCGCC
CTGCCACTCATCGCAGTACTGTTGTAATTCATTAAGCATTCTGCCGACATGGAAGCCATCACAAACGGCA
TGATGAACCTGAATCGCCAGCGGCATCAGCACCTTGTCGCCTTGCGTATAATATTTGCCCATGGTGAAAA
CGGGGGCGAAGAAGTTGTCCATATTGGCCACGTTTAAATCAAAACTGGTGAAACTCACCCAGGGATTGGC
TGAAACGAAAAACATATTCTCAATAAACCCTTTAGGGAAATAGGCCAGGTTTTCACCGTAACACGCCACA
TCTTGCGAATATATGTGTAGAAACTGCCGGAAATCGTCGTGGTATTCACTCCAGAGCGATGAAAACGTTT
CAGTTTGCTCATGGAAAACGGTGTAACAAGGGTGAACACTATCCCATATCACCAGCTCACCGTCTTTCAT
TGCCATACGAAATTCCGGATGAGCATTCATCAGGCGGGCAAGAATGTGAATAAAGGCCGGATAAAACTTG
TGCTTATTTTTCTTTACGGTCTTTAAAAAGGCCGTAATATCCAGCTGAACGGTCTGGTTATAGGTACATT
GAGCAACTGACTGAAATGCCTCAAAATGTTCTTTACGATGCCATTGGGATATATCAACGGTGGTATATCC
AGTGATTTTTTTCTCCATTTTAGCTTCCTTAGCTCCTGAAAATCTCGATAACTCAAAAAATACGCCCGGT
AGTGATCTTATTTCATTATGGTGAAAGTTGGAACCTCTTACGTGCCCGATCAATCATGACCAAAATCCCT
TAACGTGAGTTTTCGTTCCACTGAGCGTCAGACCCCGTAGAAAAGATCAAAGGATCTTCTTGAGATCCTT
TTTTTCTGCGCGTAATCTGCTGCTTGCAAACAAAAAAACCACCGCTACCAGCGGTGGTTTGTTTGCCGGA
TCAAGAGCTACCAACTCTTTTTCCGAAGGTAACTGGCTTCAGCAGAGCGCAGATACCAAATACTGTTCTT
CTAGTGTAGCCGTAGTTAGGCCACCACTTCAAGAACTCTGTAGCACCGCCTACATACCTCGCTCTGCTAA
TCCTGTTACCAGTGGCTGCTGCCAGTGGCGATAAGTCGTGTCTTACCGGGTTGGACTCAAGACGATAGTT
ACCGGATAAGGCGCAGCGGTCGGGCTGAACGGGGGGTTCGTGCACACAGCCCAGCTTGGAGCGAACGACC
TACACCGAACTGAGATACCTACAGCGTGAGCTATGAGAAAGCGCCACGCTTCCCGAAGGGAGAAAGGCGG
ACAGGTATCCGGTAAGCGGCAGGGTCGGAACAGGAGAGCGCACGAGGGAGCTTCCAGGGGGAAACGCCTG
GTATCTTTATAGTCCTGTCGGGTTTCGCCACCTCTGACTTGAGCGTCGATTTTTGTGATGCTCGTCAGGG
GGGCGGAGCCTATGGAAAAACGCCAGCAACGCGGCCTTTTTACGGTTCCTGGCCTTTTGCTGGCCTTTTG
CTCACATGTTCTTTCCTGCGTTATCCCCTGATTCTGTGGATAACCGTAGTCGGTCTCAGAGTATGGAACG
ATTGAATACTGTGCTACTCTTTTACCAATTGCAGTCTGGCTTAAAGCAATGAGGTTGTAATTAAATGGCT
TGAGAGCTAGAACAAACACCTTTTACAATCCTTGTTTACTGGTTTTGATAGTAAATTCGGTTCGCTTGTG
GTGTACATTATATTTTTTAGGCTAGTCGTGATTTTTTGATAATATCAATATTCTTAGATTTGAGACATTC
ATGCTTTTTAATTTGATCAATCGTTTGTATCTTCATTAATTAGTAGGTGGTTTGATAGAACATTTAGTTG
CTTGTTTGACTACAAATATCTGCAGAATGGATTCGGTTAATAAAAAAAATGTTTGAGGAATTAATTTTCG
CTTTGGAGT
Features (pLannotate 1.2.2; 5 found; start..end, strand, type, name):
     24..58      -  terminator     lambda t0 terminator: minimal transcription terminator from phage lambda (Scholtissek and Grosse, 1987)
    132..788     -  CDS            cat: CAT_ECOLX - Experimental evidence at protein level: Swiss-Prot protein existence level 1. This enzyme is an effector of chloramphenicol resistance in bacteria. From Escherichia coli. This protein is used as a marker in many commonly used cloning vectors, such as pACYC184.
    789..886     -  promoter       cat promoter: promoter of the E. coli cat gene encoding chloramphenicol acetyltransferase
    970..1558    +  rep_origin     ori: high-copy-number ColE1/pMB1/pBR322/pUC origin of replication
   1686..1829    +  ncRNA          S pombe snR5: Accession: RF01435 - small nucleolar RNA snR5
