>Addgene plasmid #216459 | pPOM034_P7_3"Lys3 Sequencing Result | analyzer sequence | sequence record 432947
ACCGTAGTCGGTCTCACAATGGGATGCCAAAGTTAGATCCTACTAGTAAAAATCAAGTGAATTGTGCCTA
GGATAGGTAGCTAACGTGACTGCCACTGAACCTGTGTAGCGTATTAGATCCATCAAGATCCCTTCTGCTC
ATATCATTGCTGATCTGTAAATTGACCGCATCAAATTTGATCTCATTTATATCGAGATTGATCTATATTA
TTTTGCCAATTTGCAGTATATAAACTTATTTGATTAAGTTTTTGCTCTCCTTCGCCACGTCTTCATTTTG
TTAGTTTAAATTTTTTTGACTAACTTAGAAAGGGAAGTTTTTAAAAACGTTGAAATACTTTTTCGATTTA
AAAATATATATTTAATTAATTTTCTGTTCCAAAATGGTTGCTCCTCATCTTTGGTTACGTGCTGAAACCA
AACCTTTAGAAGAGCGCAGTGCTTTGACTCCTAGAACTGCCAAGATACTCGCCGATGCTGGATTTCAAAT
TACCATTGAGCGCTCTTCCCAACGTGCTTTCAAGGACAAAGAATTTGAGCGCCTTGGTTTCCCCATGGTT
CCTGAGGGCTCATGGCGACATGCACCTAAGGACGCGTACATTATTGGACTCAAAGAGCTTCCGGAAAATG
ATAACAGTCCTTTGAAGCATACTCATATTCAATTTGCTCATTGCTACAAAAACCAGGAAGGTTGGCGTGA
AGTCTTGTCCCGATTCCCCGCTGGCAATGGTCTTCTATATGATTTGGAATTTTTGCAAGATGACAATGGC
AGACGTGTTGCCGCTTTTGGTTACCACGCTGGTTTTGCTGGATCAGCTATCTCATGTTTAGTTTGGGCAC
ATCAATTATTGCATCCTAACAAACAATTCCCTGCTATCCGTCCGTTCCCCAATATTTATTGCTTCCCTTG
AGACCAGACCAATAAAAAACGCCCGGCGGCAACCGAGCGTTCTGAACAAATCCAGATGGAGTTCTGAGGT
CATTACTGGATCTATCAACAGGAGTCCAAGCGAGCTCGATATCAAATTACGCCCCGCCCTGCCACTCATC
GCAGTACTGTTGTAATTCATTAAGCATTCTGCCGACATGGAAGCCATCACAAACGGCATGATGAACCTGA
ATCGCCAGCGGCATCAGCACCTTGTCGCCTTGCGTATAATATTTGCCCATGGTGAAAACGGGGGCGAAGA
AGTTGTCCATATTGGCCACGTTTAAATCAAAACTGGTGAAACTCACCCAGGGATTGGCTGAAACGAAAAA
CATATTCTCAATAAACCCTTTAGGGAAATAGGCCAGGTTTTCACCGTAACACGCCACATCTTGCGAATAT
ATGTGTAGAAACTGCCGGAAATCGTCGTGGTATTCACTCCAGAGCGATGAAAACGTTTCAGTTTGCTCAT
GGAAAACGGTGTAACAAGGGTGAACACTATCCCATATCACCAGCTCACCGTCTTTCATTGCCATACGAAA
TTCCGGATGAGCATTCATCAGGCGGGCAAGAATGTGAATAAAGGCCGGATAAAACTTGTGCTTATTTTTC
TTTACGGTCTTTAAAAAGGCCGTAATATCCAGCTGAACGGTCTGGTTATAGGTACATTGAGCAACTGACT
GAAATGCCTCAAAATGTTCTTTACGATGCCATTGGGATATATCAACGGTGGTATATCCAGTGATTTTTTT
CTCCATTTTAGCTTCCTTAGCTCCTGAAAATCTCGATAACTCAAAAAATACGCCCGGTAGTGATCTTATT
TCATTATGGTGAAAGTTGGAACCTCTTACGTGCCCGATCAATCATGACCAAAATCCCTTAACGTGAGTTT
TCGTTCCACTGAGCGTCAGACCCCGTAGAAAAGATCAAAGGATCTTCTTGAGATCCTTTTTTTCTGCGCG
TAATCTGCTGCTTGCAAACAAAAAAACCACCGCTACCAGCGGTGGTTTGTTTGCCGGATCAAGAGCTACC
AACTCTTTTTCCGAAGGTAACTGGCTTCAGCAGAGCGCAGATACCAAATACTGTTCTTCTAGTGTAGCCG
TAGTTAGGCCACCACTTCAAGAACTCTGTAGCACCGCCTACATACCTCGCTCTGCTAATCCTGTTACCAG
TGGCTGCTGCCAGTGGCGATAAGTCGTGTCTTACCGGGTTGGACTCAAGACGATAGTTACCGGATAAGGC
GCAGCGGTCGGGCTGAACGGGGGGTTCGTGCACACAGCCCAGCTTGGAGCGAACGACCTACACCGAACTG
AGATACCTACAGCGTGAGCTATGAGAAAGCGCCACGCTTCCCGAAGGGAGAAAGGCGGACAGGTATCCGG
TAAGCGGCAGGGTCGGAACAGGAGAGCGCACGAGGGAGCTTCCAGGGGGAAACGCCTGGTATCTTTATAG
TCCTGTCGGGTTTCGCCACCTCTGACTTGAGCGTCGATTTTTGTGATGCTCGTCAGGGGGGCGGAGCCTA
TGGAAAAACGCCAGCAACGCGGCCTTTTTACGGTTCCTGGCCTTTTGCTGGCCTTTTGCTCACATGTTCT
TTCCTGCGTTATCCCCTGATTCTGTGGATA
Features (pLannotate 1.2.2; 5 found; start..end, strand, type, name):
    384..893     +  CDS            lys3 (fragment): LYS1_SCHPO - Experimental evidence at protein level: Swiss-Prot protein existence level 1. Catalyzes the NAD(+)-dependent cleavage of saccharopine to L- lysine and 2-oxoglutarate, the final step in the alpha-aminoadipate (AAA) pathway for lysin biosynthesis. From Schizosaccharomyces pombe (strain 972 / ATCC 24843) (Fission yeast).
    922..956     -  terminator     lambda t0 terminator: minimal transcription terminator from phage lambda (Scholtissek and Grosse, 1987)
   1030..1686    -  CDS            cat: CAT_ECOLX - Experimental evidence at protein level: Swiss-Prot protein existence level 1. This enzyme is an effector of chloramphenicol resistance in bacteria. From Escherichia coli. This protein is used as a marker in many commonly used cloning vectors, such as pACYC184.
   1687..1784    -  promoter       cat promoter: promoter of the E. coli cat gene encoding chloramphenicol acetyltransferase
   1868..2456    +  rep_origin     ori: high-copy-number ColE1/pMB1/pBR322/pUC origin of replication
