[The description below was written by a language model from this plasmid's Addgene catalogue record and pLannotate feature annotations shown in this document.]
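Description:
pPOM034_P7_3"Lys3 is a Golden Gate part plasmid from the POMBOX fission yeast cloning toolkit, built in the pYTK001 entry backbone of the YeastToolkit MoClo system. It is not an expression vector in itself. It stores a single standardized part, a type 7 element in the YeastToolkit grammar, that supplies the 3' homology arm for integrating assembled constructs into the Schizosaccharomyces pombe genome at the lys3 locus. The insert is recorded as 481 bp of S. pombe sequence from which any internal BsaI and BsmBI sites were removed, so the part survives the Type IIS digestions used in hierarchical assembly. In use it would be combined with a matching 5' homology arm part and the intervening promoter, coding, terminator and marker parts, so that the finished cassette is flanked by lys3 sequences and can recombine into the chromosome.

The backbone is minimal and serves only for propagation in E. coli. It has a high-copy ColE1/pUC-type origin and a chloramphenicol acetyltransferase gene driven by its own cat promoter and followed by a lambda t0 terminator. No yeast origin or yeast selection marker is annotated.

The two sequence records for this entry differ. The 2,039 nt full sequence shows the backbone plus a hit to the S. pombe snoRNA snR5 within the insert region, presumably genomic sequence lying near the locus. The 2,550 nt sequencing result instead annotates a fragment of the lys3 coding sequence, which encodes saccharopine dehydrogenase, the last enzyme of lysine biosynthesis. The record does not explain the difference in length or annotation, so the exact boundaries of the arm should be checked against the sequence.
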