Addgene plasmid #216459: pPOM034_P7_3"Lys3
Purpose: 3' homology arm for S. pombe genomic integration. Part type 7 following the YeastToolkit MoClo grammar.
Depositing lab: Tomáš Pluskal. Depositing organization: Institute of Organic Chemistry and Biochemistry, Academy of Sciences of the Czech Republic. Publication: POMBOX: A Fission Yeast Cloning Toolkit for Molecular and Synthetic Biology. Hebra T, Smrckova H, Elkatmis B, Prevorovsky M, Pluskal T. ACS Synth Biol. 2023 Nov 22. doi: 10.1021/acssynbio.3c00529. PubMed 37991801.
Backbone
  Vector backbone: pYTK001
  Vector type: Yeast Expression, Synthetic Biology
Growth in bacteria
  Bacterial resistance: Chloramphenicol, 25 μg/mL
  Growth temperature: 37°C
  Growth strain: DH5alpha
  Copy number: High Copy
Gene/Insert
  Gene/Insert name: 3''lys3
  Species: S. pombe (fission yeast)
  Insert size (bp): 481
  Mutation: Removal of any BsaI // BsmBI restriction site
  Cloning method: Golden Gate
Terms and licenses: Academic/Nonprofit Terms; Industry Terms: Not Available to Industry
How to cite: pPOM034_P7_3"Lys3 was a gift from Tomáš Pluskal (Addgene plasmid # 216459 ; http://n2t.net/addgene:216459 ; RRID:Addgene_216459)
